>Addgene plasmid #240504 | pCI_EFF-1-V5_GFPnes | addgene full sequence | sequence record 481102 | Addgene NGS Result
GGTCGACATTGATTATTGACTAGTTATTAATAGTAATCAATTACGGGGTCATTAGTTCATAGCCCATATA
TGGAGTTCCGCGTTACATAACTTACGGTAAATGGCCCGCCTGGCTGACCGCCCAACGACCCCCGCCCATT
GACGTCAATAATGACGTATGTTCCCATAGTAACGCCAATAGGGACTTTCCATTGACGTCAATGGGTGGAG
TATTTACGGTAAACTGCCCACTTGGCAGTACATCAAGTGTATCATATGCCAAGTACGCCCCCTATTGACG
TCAATGACGGTAAATGGCCCGCCTGGCATTATGCCCAGTACATGACCTTATGGGACTTTCCTACTTGGCA
GTACATCTACGTATTAGTCATCGCTATTACCATGGTCGAGGTGAGCCCCACGTTCTGCTTCACTCTCCCC
ATCTCCCCCCCCTCCCCACCCCCAATTTTGTATTTATTTATTTTTTAATTATTTTGTGCAGCGATGGGGG
CGGGGGGGGGGGGGGSGCGCGCCRGGSGGGGGGGGGSGGGGGGGGGGGGGGGGNGGGGSGRGGCGGAGAG
GTGCGGCGGCAGCCAATCAGAGCGGCGCGCTCCGAAAGTTTCCTTTTATGGCGAGGCGGCGGCGGCGGCG
GCCCTATAAAAAGCGAAGCGCGCGGCGGGCGGGAGTCGCTGCGCGCTGCCTTCGCCCCGTGCCCCGCTCC
GCCGCCGCCTCGCGCCGCCCGCCCCGGCTCTGACTGACCGCGTTACTCCCACAGGTGAGCGGGCGGGACG
GCCCTTCTCCTCCGGGCTGTAATTAGCGCTTGGTTTAATGACGGCTTGTTTCTTTTCTGTGGCTGCGTGA
AAGCCTTGAGGGGCTCCGGGAGGGCCCTTTGTGCGGGGGGAGCGGCTCGGGGGGTGCGTGCGTGTGTGTG
TGCGTGGGGAGCGCCGCGTGCGGCTCCGCGCTGCCCGGCGGCTGTGAGCGCTGCGGGCGCGGCGCGGGGC
TTTGTGCGCTCCGCAGTGTGCGCGAGGGGAGCGCGGCCGGGGGCGGTGCCCCGCGGTGCGGGGGGGGCTG
CGAGGGGAACAAAGGCTGCGTGCGGGGTGTGTGCGTGGGGGGGTGAGCAGGGGGTGTGGGCGCGTCGGTC
GGGCTGCAACCCCCCCTGCACCCCCCTCCCCGAGTTGCTGAGCACGGCCCGGCTTCGGGTGCGGGGCTCC
GTACGGGGCGTGGCGCGGGGCTCGCCGTGCCGGGCGGGGGGTGGCGGCAGGKGGGGGTGCCGGGCGGGGC
GGGGCCGCCKCGGGCCGGGGRGGGCTCGGGGGRGGGGCGCGGCGGCCCCCGGAGCGCCGGCGGCTGTCGA
GGCGCGGCGAGCCGCAGCCATTGCCTTTTATGGTAATCGTGCGAGAGGGCGCAGGGACTTCCTTTGTCCC
AAATCTGTGCGGAGCCGAAATCTGGGAGGCGCCGCCGCACCCCCTCTAGCGGGCGCGGGGCGAAGCGGTG
CGGCGCCGGCAGGAAGGAAATGGGCGGGGAGGGCCTTCGTGCGTCGCCGCGCCGCCGTCCCCTTCTCCCT
CTCCAGCCTCGGGGCTGTCCGCGGGGGGACGGCTGCCTTCGGGGGGGACGGGGCAGGGCGGGGTTCGGCT
TCTGGCGTGTGACCGGCGGCTCTAGAGCCTCTGCTAACCATGTTCATGCCTTCTTCTTTTTCCTACAGCT
CCTGGGCAACGTGCTGGTTATTGTGCTGTCTCATCATTTTGGCAAAGAATTGCTCGAGAGTTCGAAGCCT
TAAGTACGCGTAGGCGCGCCTTAATTAACGTTTAAACGCTAGCTATGGAACCGCCGTTTGAGTGGTCTCC
CCAGTTTATTCTGCTTCTCCTAGCAGTTACAACCTACGGATTTCCACTCGAGGAGAAATTCGATGGGCTC
TTCCGTGCAGAGCCACCACACTGTTCCAAGACACCAATTGTCCGTGCTCAAACATCTCAAAATGCGATGT
CATCAATTGCAAGAGGAATGCAAATGCAATTCTCAATTGGTTTGCACACTGCAGTCTGCTTCAGATTATA
TGAAGACACTCAACTCGCATCCCAAGAGATCAATGATGATGAAAATGCTGGAAATCAGACATCACTTCTT
CATACTATTCGATTGGAAAAGCTTGAACATCACCATCCGATAACTCAGCGGTACACTTTTGGAATCCCTG
AAGTTCATGCCAGTTGTATCTGTGAGTGTGATGCCACATCTTCAACATGTACCGCAGAATCTCATCAGTT
TACCGCTTGTCCAGAGTCTGATAAGTCTGATGAAACATCTTCATGCTACCGCACGTTCTTCCCAAATCAG
ACACCAATCGGGTGCAGTGAAGACGACATCCCCAAGCTTTGCTGTGACGTTCGATTCAAGCCATATAAAA
ATATGACATTCCTCGCAGTCAAACTAGAACAACCTACAACGTATGCAACATTTGTCTACGCAGCTTATGA
TTTTGTAAATGGATATTGGGTGGAAAAAGATAAAACTAAAATCCGTTCTCAATTAGATGGTGGAACACAG
GATAGGCATCTCGACCAAAAACGTCGAATTTCATTGGCTGTAACTGCCGGAGGACGAGCATCTCATCAAC
TGGAGACAGGAATGTATTTCTCAAGAACAAGTAATGGAGGAGAAACAGAAGAACTGAGAATGCAACCATT
GAATGAGATTACAGACAATAACTTTGACCGTCTTGGATGGTACAGAATGGACGATTCTGGTCATTTTCAT
GTGAATAATGGAGTTGTGAAAATGGATGATATTCACAAGGCTAAAGTGAAAAATTGCAAAGAGCAAACTT
ATAAATCAATTCTCTCTGCAAATCATTATATGCCAGGACATTTCAATTTGACTCGTCCACTTGAAGTTAT
CAAACCGTGGATTCAATCTGCTCGAATTTTTGATAGTTCTCTCAGACAAGCTGTTGTAACACATGCCGAA
GGAACTAATCTTCAAATTTCAATTCACTTGGATGACGAGGTGGAAAGTCAAAACCTTGTCTTCTTCCATA
ATGCATCAAGAATTCGTGACTTCAGTGGATCCATCATCGTTGATTCAAAATCAAATCGATTGTTCAACTT
GACAGTATATGAGGCTTCTGGAAAAATTGATGGATCAGTGAAGATGTCAACTGGATTTGGATCTGATACA
ATTCACACATTCACTGCTTATGTTAGTGATCTTCATGCTTCAAACCGTTCTATGATTATTCCACTGCCAG
CCATCGTTGGACAAGGAGCCAGAGCAATCTGTCTCCGAGCAGATTCAATGGCTGATATTGACAAAATTTG
TCATGTCATTGAGTATTTCGAGAGCCCTTTGGAAATCGATCTTGTTGAGGGAAAATGGCACGAAATGATT
GGAACCTGCCCAACTTGTAATCAAATCAATTTCAATGGAATGATGAAATTTCTGAATCCAGCTCATTGGA
TCAAAGGAATCAGTTCGATTGGTGACGGCGTTATGATTGCTACGGATATTGTTGTGTATCTCGGAGTTTT
GTGTATTCTGTATCTTCTTATTACGAAGATTATTGTTCCGTTGGTTCGTTGCTGGGTATGCCCCATGTCG
ATTTTCTGCAATGGGTCCTCTTCGTCGTCCAAAAACAAAAATGATAAGAGAAGGAAGGAGAGAGAGGAGA
GGCGCAGAAAGGACAAATTTGTCTCAGAATCCGAAGATGGTGCAAGAAGTAGTTCCGAGCCCCACGACAC
TTTGGCGAGATACCATGGAAATCACTCGGAGCGGCACTATAGCAGTAGCCAGTACATTGGTCTAGAGGGC
CCGCGGTTCGAAGGTAAGCCTATCCCTAACCCTCTCCTCGGTCTCGATTCTACGTGACCCGGGGGATCCG
CCCCTCTCCCTCCCCCCCCCCTAACGTTACTGGCCGAAGCCGCTTGGAATAAGGCCGGTGTGCGTTTGTC
TATATGTTATTTTCCACCATATTGCCGTCTTTTGGCAATGTGAGGGCCCGGAAACCTGGCCCTGTCTTCT
TGACGAGCATTCCTAGGGGTCTTTCCCCTCTCGCCAAAGGAATGCAAGGTCTGTTGAATGTCGTGAAGGA
AGCAGTTCCTCTGGAAGCTTCTTGAAGACAAACAACGTCTGTAGCGACCCTTTGCAGGCAGCGGAACCCC
CCACCTGGCGACAGGTGCCTCTGCGGCCAAAAGCCACGTGTATAAGATACACCTGCAAAGGCGGCACAAC
CCCAGTGCCACGTTGTGAGTTGGATAGTTGTGGAAAGAGTCAAATGGCTCTCCTCAAGCGTATTCAACAA
GGGGCTGAAGGATGCCCAGAAGGTACCCCATTGTATGGGATCTGATCTGGGGCCTCGGTACACATGCTTT
ACATGTGTTTAGTCGAGGTTAAAAAAACGTCTAGGCCCCCCGAACCACGGGGACGTGGTTTTCCTTTGAA
AAACACGATGATAATATGGCCACAACCATGGTGAGCAAGGGCGAGGAGCTGTTCACCGGGGTGGTGCCCA
TCCTGGTCGAGCTGGACGGCGACGTAAACGGCCACAAGTTCAGCGTGTCCGGCGAGGGCGAGGGCGATGC
CACCTACGGCAAGCTGACCCTGAAGTTCATCTGCACCACCGGCAAGCTGCCCGTGCCCTGGCCCACCCTC
GTGACCACCCTGACCTACGGCGTGCAGTGCTTCAGCCGCTACCCCGACCACATGAAGCAGCACGACTTCT
TCAAGTCCGCCATGCCCGAAGGCTACGTCCAGGAGCGCACCATCTTCTTCAAGGACGACGGCAACTACAA
GACCCGCGCCGAGGTGAAGTTCGAGGGCGACACCCTGGTGAACCGCATCGAGCTGAAGGGCATCGACTTC
AAGGAGGACGGCAACATCCTGGGGCACAAGCTGGAGTACAACTACAACAGCCACAACGTCTATATCATGG
CCGACAAGCAGAAGAACGGCATCAAGGTGAACTTCAAGATCCGCCACAACATCGAGGACGGCAGCGTGCA
GCTCGCCGACCACTACCAGCAGAACACCCCCATCGGCGACGGCCCCGTGCTGCTGCCCGACAACCACTAC
CTGAGCACCCAGTCCGCCCTGAGCAAAGACCCCAACGAGAAGCGCGATCACATGGTCCTGCTGGAGTTCG
TGACCGCCGCCGGGATCACTCTCGGCATGGACGAGCTGTACATGAGCGGCGGCCTGCAGAAGAAGCTGGA
GGAGCTGGAGCTGGACTAATGTACAAGTAAAGCGGCCGGCCGCCAGCACAGTGGTCGATCGACCAATGCC
CTGGCTCACAAATACCACTGAGATCTTTTTCCCTCTGCCAAAAATTATGGGGACATCATGAAGCCCCTTG
AGCATCTGACTTCTGGCTAATAAAGGAAATTTATTTTCATTGCAATAGTGTGTTGGAATTTTTTGTGTCT
CTCACTCGGAAGGACATATGGGAGGGCAAATCATTTAAAACATCAGAATGAGTATTTGGTTTAGAGTTTG
GCAACATATGCCCATATGCTGGCTGCCATGAACAAAGGTTGGCTATAAAGAGGTCATCAGTATATGAAAC
AGCCCCCTGCTGTCCATTCCTTATTCCATAGAAAAGCCTTGACTTGAGGTTAGATTTTTTTTATATTTTG
TTTTGTGTTATTTTTTTCTTTAACATCCCTAAAATTTTCCTTACATGTTTTACTAGCCAGATTTTTCCTC
CTCTCCTGACTACTCCCAGTCATAGCTGTCCCTCTTCTCTTATGGAGATCCCTCGACCTGCACCGTCGAC
CAGCTGGTCGACGGTGCACCGTCGACCAGCTTGGCGTAATCATGGTCATAGCTGTTTCCTGTGTGAAATT
GTTATCCGCTCACAATTCCACACAACATACGAGCCGGAAGCATAAAGTGTAAAGCCTGGGGTGCCTAATG
AGTGAGCTAACTCACATTAATTGCGTTGCGCTCACTGCCCGCTTTCCAGTCGGGAAACCTGTCGTGCCAG
CGGATCCGCATCTCAATTAGTCAGCAACCATAGTCCCGCCCCTAACTCCGCCCATCCCGCCCCTAACTCC
GCCCAGTTCCGCCCATTCTCCGCCCCATGGCTGACTAATTTTTTTTATTTATGCAGAGGCCGAGGCCGCC
TCGGCCTCTGAGCTATTCCAGAAGTAGTGAGGAGGCTTTTTTGGAGGCCTAGGCTTTTGCAAAAAGCTAA
CTTGTTTATTGCAGCTTATAATGGTTACAAATAAAGCAATAGCATCACAAATTTCACAAATAAAGCATTT
TTTTCACTGCATTCTAGTTGTGGTTTGTCCAAACTCATCAATGTATCTTATCATGTCTGGATCCGCTGCA
TTAATGAATCGGCCAACGCGCGGGGAGAGGCGGTTTGCGTATTGGGCGCTCTTCCGCTTCCTCGCTCACT
GACTCGCTGCGCTCGGTCGTTCGGCTGCGGCGAGCGGTATCAGCTCACTCAAAGGCGGTAATACGGTTAT
CCACAGAATCAGGGGATAACGCAGGAAAGAACATGTGAGCAAAAGGCCAGCAAAAGGCCAGGAACCGTAA
AAAGGCCGCGTTGCTGGCGTTTTTCCATAGGCTCCGCCCCCCTGACGAGCATCACAAAAATCGACGCTCA
AGTCAGAGGTGGCGAAACCCGACAGGACTATAAAGATACCAGGCGTTTCCCCCTGGAAGCTCCCTCGTGC
GCTCTCCTGTTCCGACCCTGCCGCTTACCGGATACCTGTCCGCCTTTCTCCCTTCGGGAAGCGTGGCGCT
TTCTCATAGCTCACGCTGTAGGTATCTCAGTTCGGTGTAGGTCGTTCGCTCCAAGCTGGGCTGTGTGCAC
GAACCCCCCGTTCAGCCCGACCGCTGCGCCTTATCCGGTAACTATCGTCTTGAGTCCAACCCGGTAAGAC
ACGACTTATCGCCACTGGCAGCAGCCACTGGTAACAGGATTAGCAGAGCGAGGTATGTAGGCGGTGCTAC
AGAGTTCTTGAAGTGGTGGCCTAACTACGGCTACACTAGAAGAACAGTATTTGGTATCTGCGCTCTGCTG
AAGCCAGTTACCTTCGGAAAAAGAGTTGGTAGCTCTTGATCCGGCAAACAAACCACCGCTGGTAGCGGTG
GTTTTTTTGTTTGCAAGCAGCAGATTACGCGCAGAAAAAAAGGATCTCAAGAAGATCCTTTGATCTTTTC
TACGGGGTCTGACGCTCAGTGGAACGAAAACTCACGTTAAGGGATTTTGGTCATGAGATTATCAAAAAGG
ATCTTCACCTAGATCCTTTTAAATTAAAAATGAAGTTTTAAATCAATCTAAAGTATATATGAGTAAACTT
GGTCTGACAGTTACCAATGCTTAATCAGTGAGGCACCTATCTCAGCGATCTGTCTATTTCGTTCATCCAT
AGTTGCCTGACTCCCCGTCGTGTAGATAACTACGATACGGGAGGGCTTACCATCTGGCCCCAGTGCTGCA
ATGATACCGCGAGACCCACGCTCACCGGCTCCAGATTTATCAGCAATAAACCAGCCAGCCGGAAGGGCCG
AGCGCAGAAGTGGTCCTGCAACTTTATCCGCCTCCATCCAGTCTATTAATTGTTGCCGGGAAGCTAGAGT
AAGTAGTTCGCCAGTTAATAGTTTGCGCAACGTTGTTGCCATTGCTACAGGCATCGTGGTGTCACGCTCG
TCGTTTGGTATGGCTTCATTCAGCTCCGGTTCCCAACGATCAAGGCGAGTTACATGATCCCCCATGTTGT
GCAAAAAAGCGGTTAGCTCCTTCGGTCCTCCGATCGTTGTCAGAAGTAAGTTGGCCGCAGTGTTATCACT
CATGGTTATGGCAGCACTGCATAATTCTCTTACTGTCATGCCATCCGTAAGATGCTTTTCTGTGACTGGT
GAGTACTCAACCAAGTCATTCTGAGAATAGTGTATGCGGCGACCGAGTTGCTCTTGCCCGGCGTCAATAC
GGGATAATACCGCGCCACATAGCAGAACTTTAAAAGTGCTCATCATTGGAAAACGTTCTTCGGGGCGAAA
ACTCTCAAGGATCTTACCGCTGTTGAGATCCAGTTCGATGTAACCCACTCGTGCACCCAACTGATCTTCA
GCATCTTTTACTTTCACCAGCGTTTCTGGGTGAGCAAAAACAGGAAGGCAAAATGCCGCAAAAAAGGGAA
TAAGGGCGACACGGAAATGTTGAATACTCATACTCTTCCTTTTTCAATATTATTGAAGCATTTATCAGGG
TTATTGTCTCATGAGCGGATACATATTTGAATGTATTTAGAAAAATAAACAAATAGGGGTTCCGCGCACA
TTTCCCCGAAAAGTGCCACCTG
Features (pLannotate 1.2.2; 18 found; start..end, strand, type, name):
      5..384     +  enhancer       CMV enhancer: human cytomegalovirus immediate early enhancer
    386..661     +  promoter       chicken β-actin promoter: No description available
    662..1678    +  intron         chimeric intron: chimera between introns from chicken β-actin and rabbit β-globin
   3793..3834    +  CDS            V5 tag: epitope tag from simian virus 5
   3851..4437    +  misc_feature   IRES2: internal ribosome entry site (IRES) of the encephalomyocarditis virus (EMCV)
   4438..5151    +  CDS            EGFP: EGFP is a basic (constitutively fluorescent) green fluorescent protein published in 1996, derived from Aequorea victoria. It is reported to be a rapidly-maturing weak dimer with moderate acid sensitivity.
   5339..5394    +  polyA_signal   β-globin poly(A) signal: rabbit β-globin polyadenylation signal (Gil and Proudfoot, 1987)
   5809..5825    -  protein_bind   lac operator: The lac repressor binds to the lac operator to inhibit transcription in E. coli. This inhibition can be relieved by adding lactose or isopropyl-β-D-thiogalactopyranoside (IPTG). lac repressor encoded by lacI
   5833..5863    -  promoter       lac promoter: promoter for the E. coli lac operon
   5878..5899    -  protein_bind   CAP binding site: CAP binding activates transcription in the presence of cAMP. E. coli catabolite activator protein
   5912..5951    -  CDS            lacI (fragment): lac repressor; lacI; The lac repressor binds to the lac operator to inhibit transcription in E. coli. This inhibition can be relieved by adding lactose or isopropyl-β-D-thiogalactopyranoside (IPTG).
   5958..5980    +  promoter       SV40 promoter (fragment): SV40 enhancer and early promoter
   6004..6139    +  rep_origin     SV40 ori: SV40 origin of replication
   6159..6293    +  polyA_signal   SV40 poly(A) signal: SV40 polyadenylation signal
   6295..6349    -  CDS            lacI (fragment): lac repressor; lacI; The lac repressor binds to the lac operator to inhibit transcription in E. coli. This inhibition can be relieved by adding lactose or isopropyl-β-D-thiogalactopyranoside (IPTG).
   6532..7120    -  rep_origin     ori: high-copy-number ColE1/pMB1/pBR322/pUC origin of replication
   7291..8151    -  CDS            AmpR: β-lactamase; bla; confers resistance to ampicillin, carbenicillin, and related antibiotics
   8152..8256    -  promoter       AmpR promoter: bla
