[The description below was written by a language model from this plasmid's Addgene catalogue record and pLannotate feature annotations shown in this document.]
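Description:
pCI_EFF-1-V5_GFPnes is a mammalian expression plasmid carrying the Caenorhabditis elegans cell–cell fusogen EFF-1, deposited for use in cell fusion assays. The catalogue lists the backbone as pCI. The annotated sequence, however, shows a CAG-type expression unit (CMV immediate-early enhancer, chicken β-actin promoter and a chimeric chicken β-actin/rabbit β-globin intron) ending in a rabbit β-globin polyadenylation signal, an arrangement more typical of pCAGGS-style vectors. The plasmid is maintained in E. coli through a high-copy ColE1/pUC-type origin and selected with ampicillin via the β-lactamase gene. Residual lac promoter/operator and lacI fragments are backbone remnants. An SV40 origin with a partial SV40 promoter and an SV40 poly(A) signal is also present. This origin could support episomal replication in cells expressing large T antigen. No mammalian drug-selection marker is annotated, which fits transient transfection use.

The feature table does not annotate the EFF-1 coding sequence itself. An unannotated stretch of about 2.1 kb lies between the intron and the V5 epitope tag, consistent with the insert sitting there and carrying V5 at its C terminus for immunodetection. The catalogue describes GFPnes as a C-terminal tag on the insert, but the sequence shows an EMCV IRES between V5 and EGFP, so the green reporter appears to be translated as a separate protein from the same bicistronic transcript rather than fused to EFF-1. The "nes" in the name presumably refers to a nuclear export signal keeping GFP cytoplasmic, though no such element is annotated. In fusion assays, this fluorescence marks the EFF-1-expressing cells, so that multinucleated cells or mixing of contents with differently labelled cells can be scored.
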