Addgene plasmid #240504: pCI_EFF-1-V5_GFPnes
Purpose: Cell fusion assays
Depositing lab: Benjamin Podbilewicz. Depositing organization: Technion Research and Development Foundation. Publication: Discovery of archaeal fusexins homologous to eukaryotic HAP2/GCS1 gamete fusion proteins. Moi D, Nishio S, Li X, Valansi C, Langleib M, Brukman NG, Flyak K, Dessimoz C, de Sanctis D, Tunyasuvunakool K, Jumper J, Grana M, Romero H, Aguilar PS, Jovine L, Podbilewicz B. Nat Commun. 2022 Jul 6;13(1):3880. doi: 10.1038/s41467-022-31564-1. PubMed 35794124.
Backbone
  Vector backbone: pCI
  Vector type: Mammalian Expression
Growth in bacteria
  Bacterial resistance: Ampicillin, 100 μg/mL
  Growth temperature: 37°C
  Growth strain: DH5alpha
  Copy number: High Copy
Gene/Insert
  Gene/Insert name: EFF-1
  Species: C. elegans (nematode)
  Tag / fusion protein: V5 (C terminal on insert); GFPnes (C terminal on insert)
  Cloning method: Restriction Enzyme; 5′ cloning site Uknown (unknown if destroyed)
Terms and licenses: Academic/Nonprofit Terms; Industry Terms: Not Available to Industry
How to cite: pCI_EFF-1-V5_GFPnes was a gift from Benjamin Podbilewicz (Addgene plasmid # 240504 ; http://n2t.net/addgene:240504 ; RRID:Addgene_240504)
